>Addgene plasmid #141541 | TFORF0174 | depositor full sequence | sequence record 276759 | Full Sequence
TTAATGTAGTCTTATGCAATACTCTTGTAGTCTTGCAACATGGTAACGATGAGTTAGCAACATGCCTTAC
AAGGAGAGAAAAAGCACCGTGCATGCCGATTGGTGGAAGTAAGGTGGTACGATCGTGCCTTATTAGGAAG
GCAACAGACGGGTCTGACATGGATTGGACGAACCACTGAATTGCCGCATTGCAGAGATATTGTATTTAAG
TGCCTAGCTCGATACATAAACGGGTCTCTCTGGTTAGACCAGATCTGAGCCTGGGAGCTCTCTGGCTAAC
TAGGGAACCCACTGCTTAAGCCTCAATAAAGCTTGCCTTGAGTGCTTCAAGTAGTGTGTGCCCGTCTGTT
GTGTGACTCTGGTAACTAGAGATCCCTCAGACCCTTTTAGTCAGTGTGGAAAATCTCTAGCAGTGGCGCC
CGAACAGGGACTTGAAAGCGAAAGGGAAACCAGAGGAGCTCTCTCGACGCAGGACTCGGCTTGCTGAAGC
GCGCACGGCAAGAGGCGAGGGGCGGCGACTGGTGAGTACGCCAAAAATTTTGACTAGCGGAGGCTAGAAG
GAGAGAGATGGGTGCGAGAGCGTCAGTATTAAGCGGGGGAGAATTAGATCGCGATGGGAAAAAATTCGGT
TAAGGCCAGGGGGAAAGAAAAAATATAAATTAAAACATATAGTATGGGCAAGCAGGGAGCTAGAACGATT
CGCAGTTAATCCTGGCCTGTTAGAAACATCAGAAGGCTGTAGACAAATACTGGGACAGCTACAACCATCC
CTTCAGACAGGATCAGAAGAACTTAGATCATTATATAATACAGTAGCAACCCTCTATTGTGTGCATCAAA
GGATAGAGATAAAAGACACCAAGGAAGCTTTAGACAAGATAGAGGAAGAGCAAAACAAAAGTAAGACCAC
CGCACAGCAAGCGGCCGCTGATCTTCAGACCTGGAGGAGGAGATATGAGGGACAATTGGAGAAGTGAATT
ATATAAATATAAAGTAGTAAAAATTGAACCATTAGGAGTAGCACCCACCAAGGCAAAGAGAAGAGTGGTG
CAGAGAGAAAAAAGAGCAGTGGGAATAGGAGCTTTGTTCCTTGGGTTCTTGGGAGCAGCAGGAAGCACTA
TGGGCGCAGCGTCAATGACGCTGACGGTACAGGCCAGACAATTATTGTCTGGTATAGTGCAGCAGCAGAA
CAATTTGCTGAGGGCTATTGAGGCGCAACAGCATCTGTTGCAACTCACAGTCTGGGGCATCAAGCAGCTC
CAGGCAAGAATCCTGGCTGTGGAAAGATACCTAAAGGATCAACAGCTCCTGGGGATTTGGGGTTGCTCTG
GAAAACTCATTTGCACCACTGCTGTGCCTTGGAATGCTAGTTGGAGTAATAAATCTCTGGAACAGATTTG
GAATCACACGACCTGGATGGAGTGGGACAGAGAAATTAACAATTACACAAGCTTAATACACTCCTTAATT
GAAGAATCGCAAAACCAGCAAGAAAAGAATGAACAAGAATTATTGGAATTAGATAAATGGGCAAGTTTGT
GGAATTGGTTTAACATAACAAATTGGCTGTGGTATATAAAATTATTCATAATGATAGTAGGAGGCTTGGT
AGGTTTAAGAATAGTTTTTGCTGTACTTTCTATAGTGAATAGAGTTAGGCAGGGATATTCACCATTATCG
TTTCAGACCCACCTCCCAACCCCGAGGGGACCCATGCATTGCATCTCAATTAGTCAGCAACCAGGTGTGG
AAAGTCCCCAGGCTCCCCAGCAGGCAGAAGTATGCAAAGCATGCGTCTCAATTAGTCAGCAACCATAGTC
CCGCCCCTAACTCCGCCCATCCCGCCCCTAACTCCGCCCAGTTCCGCCCATTCTCCGCCCCATGGCTGAC
TAATTTTTTTTATTTATGCAGAGGCCGAGGCCGCCTCGGCCTCTGAGCTATTCCAGAAGTAGTGAGGAGG
CTTTTTTGGAGGCCTAGGCTTTTGCAAAAAGCTTTCTAGAGGTACCACCGGAGCTTACCATGACCGAGTA
CAAGCCCACGGTGCGCCTCGCCACCCGCGACGACGTCCCCAGGGCCGTACGCACCCTCGCCGCCGCGTTC
GCCGACTACCCCGCCACGCGCCACACCGTCGATCCGGACCGCCACATCGAGCGGGTCACCGAGCTGCAAG
AACTCTTCCTCACGCGCGTCGGGCTCGACATCGGCAAGGTGTGGGTCGCGGACGACGGCGCCGCCGTGGC
GGTCTGGACCACGCCGGAGAGCGTCGAAGCGGGGGCGGTGTTCGCCGAGATCGGCCCGCGCATGGCCGAG
TTGAGCGGTTCCCGGCTGGCCGCGCAGCAACAGATGGAAGGCCTCCTGGCGCCGCACCGGCCCAAGGAGC
CCGCGTGGTTCCTGGCCACCGTCGGCGTCTCGCCCGACCACCAGGGCAAGGGTCTGGGCAGCGCCGTCGT
GCTCCCCGGAGTGGAGGCGGCCGAGCGCGCCGGGGTGCCCGCCTTCCTGGAGACCTCCGCGCCCCGCAAC
CTCCCCTTCTACGAGCGGCTCGGCTTCACCGTCACCGCCGACGTCGAGGTGCCCGAAGGACCGCGCACCT
GGTGCATGACCCGCAAGCCCGGTGCCAGTTAACGAATTCTAGATCTTGAGACAAATGGCAGTATTCATCC
ACAATTTTAAAAGAAAAGGGGGGATTGGGGGGTACAGTGCAGGGGAAAGAATAGTAGACATAATAGCAAC
AGACATACAAACTAAAGAATTACAAAAACAAATTACAAAAATTCAAAATTTTCGGGTTTATTACAGGGAC
AGCAGAGATCCACTTTGGCGCCGGCTCGAGGCCTGCAGGTGCAAAGATGGATAAAGTTTTAAACAGAGAG
GAATCTTTGCAGCTAATGGACCTTCTAGGTCTTGAAAGGAGTGGGAATTGGCTCCGGTGCCCGTCAGTGG
GCAGAGCGCACATCGCCCACAGTCCCCGAGAAGTTGGGGGGAGGGGTCGGCAATTGAACCGGTGCCTAGA
GAAGGTGGCGCGGGGTAAACTGGGAAAGTGATGTCGTGTACTGGCTCCGCCTTTTTCCCGAGGGTGGGGG
AGAACCGTATATAAGTGCAGTAGTCGCCGTGAACGTTCTTTTTCGCAACGGGTTTGCCGCCAGAACACAG
GTAAGTGCCGTGTGTGGTTCCCGCGGGCCTGGCCTCTTTACGGGTTATGGCCCTTGCGTGCCTTGAATTA
CTTCCACCTGGCTGCAGTACGTGATTCTTGATCCCGAGCTTCGGGTTGGAAGTGGGTGGGAGAGTTCGAG
GCCTTGCGCTTAAGGAGCCCCTTCGCCTCGTGCTTGAGTTGAGGCCTGGCCTGGGCGCTGGGGCCGCCGC
GTGCGAATCTGGTGGCACCTTCGCGCCTGTCTCGCTGCTTTCGATAAGTCTCTAGCCATTTAAAATTTTT
GATGACCTGCTGCGACGCTTTTTTTCTGGCAAGATAGTCTTGTAAATGCGGGCCAAGATCTGCACACTGG
TATTTCGGTTTTTGGGGCCGCGGGCGGCGACGGGGCCCGTGCGTCCCAGCGCACATGTTCGGCGAGGCGG
GGCCTGCGAGCGCGGCCACCGAGAATCGGACGGGGGTAGTCTCAAGCTGGCCGGCCTGCTCTGGTGCCTG
GCCTCGCGCCGCCGTGTATCGCCCCGCCCTGGGCGGCAAGGCTGGCCCGGTCGGCACCAGTTGCGTGAGC
GGAAAGATGGCCGCTTCCCGGCCCTGCTGCAGGGAGCTCAAAATGGAGGACGCGGCGCTCGGGAGAGCGG
GCGGGTGAGTCACCCACACAAAGGAAAAGGGCCTTTCCGTCCTCAGCCGTCGCTTCATGTGACTCCACGG
AGTACCGGGCGCCGTCCAGGCACCTCGATTAGTTCTCGAGCTTTTGGAGTACGTCGTCTTTAGGTTGGGG
GGAGGGGTTTTATGCGATGGAGTTTCCCCACACTGAGTGGGTGGAGACTGAAGTTAGGCCAGCTTGGCAC
TTGATGTAATTCTCCTTGGAATTTGCCCTTTTTGAGTTTGGATCTTGGTTCATTCTCAAGCCTCAGACAG
TGGTTCAAAGTTTTTTTCTTCCATTTCAGGTGTCGTGAGGCTAGCACCGCCACCATGGACGAACTGTTCC
CCCTCATCTTCCCGGCAGAGCCAGCCCAGGCCTCTGGCCCCTATGTGGAGATCATTGAGCAGCCCAAGCA
GCGGGGCATGCGCTTCCGCTACAAGTGCGAGGGGCGCTCCGCGGGCAGCATCCCAGGCGAGAGGAGCACA
GATACCACCAAGACCCACCCCACCATCAAGATCAATGGCTACACAGGACCAGGGACAGTGCGCATCTCCC
TGGTCACCAAGGACCCTCCTCACCGGCCTCACCCCCACGAGCTTGTAGGAAAGGACTGCCGGGATGGCTT
CTATGAGGCTGAGCTCTGCCCGGACCGCTGCATCCACAGTTTCCAGAACCTGGGAATCCAGTGTGTGAAG
AAGCGGGACCTGGAGCAGGCTATCAGTCAGCGCATCCAGACCAACAACAACCCCTTCCAAGTTCCTATAG
AAGAGCAGCGTGGGGACTACGACCTGAATGCTGTGCGGCTCTGCTTCCAGGTGACAGTGCGGGACCCATC
AGGCAGGCCCCTCCGCCTGCCGCCTGTCCTTTCTCATCCCATCTTTGACAATCGTGCCCCCAACACTGCC
GAGCTCAAGATCTGCCGAGTGAACCGAAACTCTGGCAGCTGCCTCGGTGGGGATGAGATCTTCCTACTGT
GTGACAAGGTGCAGAAAGAGGACATTGAGGTGTATTTCACGGGACCAGGCTGGGAGGCCCGAGGCTCCTT
TTCGCAAGCTGATGTGCACCGACAAGTGGCCATTGTGTTCCGGACCCCTCCCTACGCAGACCCCAGCCTG
CAGGCTCCTGTGCGTGTCTCCATGCAGCTGCGGCGGCCTTCCGACCGGGAGCTCAGTGAGCCCATGGAAT
TCCAGTACCTGCCAGATACAGACGATCGTCACCGGATTGAGGAGAAACGTAAAAGGACATATGAGACCTT
CAAGAGCATCATGAAGAAGAGTCCTTTCAGCGGACCCACCGACCCCCGGCCTCCACCTCGACGCATTGCT
GTGCCTTCCCGCAGCTCAGCTTCTGTCCCCAAGCCAGCACCCCAGCCCTATCCCTTTACGTCATCCCTGA
GCACCATCAACTATGATGAGTTTCCCACCATGGTGTTTCCTTCTGGGCAGATCAGCCAGGCCTCGGCCTT
GGCCCCGGCCCCTCCCCAAGTCCTGCCCCAGGCTCCAGCCCCTGCCCCTGCTCCAGCCATGGTATCAGCT
CTGGCCCAGGCCCCAGCCCCTGTCCCAGTCCTAGCCCCAGGCCCTCCTCAGGCTGTGGCCCCACCTGCCC
CCAAGCCCACCCAGGCTGGGGAAGGAACGCTGTCAGAGGCCCTGCTGCAGCTGCAGTTTGATGATGAAGA
CCTGGGGGCCTTGCTTGGCAACAGCACAGACCCAGCTGTGTTCACAGACCTGGCATCCGTCGACAACTCC
GAGTTTCAGCAGCTGCTGAACCAGGGCATACCTGTGGCCCCCCACACAACTGAGCCCATGCTGATGGAGT
ACCCTGAGGCTATAACTCGCCTAGTGACAGGGGCCCAGAGGCCCCCCGACCCAGCTCCTGCTCCACTGGG
GGCCCCGGGGCTCCCCAATGGCCTCCTTTCAGGAGATGAAGACTTCTCCTCCATTGCGGACATGGACTTC
TCAGCCCTGCTGAGTCAGATCAGCTCCTAGTAATGAACTAGTCCGTAACTTGAAAGTATTTCGATTTCTT
GGCTTTATATATCTTGTGGAAAGGACGAACTTACCGCTTAGGGACGTATGTAACGCGTTAAGTCGACAAT
CAACCTCTGGATTACAAAATTTGTGAAAGATTGACTGGTATTCTTAACTATGTTGCTCCTTTTACGCTAT
GTGGATACGCTGCTTTAATGCCTTTGTATCATGCTATTGCTTCCCGTATGGCTTTCATTTTCTCCTCCTT
GTATAAATCCTGGTTGCTGTCTCTTTATGAGGAGTTGTGGCCCGTTGTCAGGCAACGTGGCGTGGTGTGC
ACTGTGTTTGCTGACGCAACCCCCACTGGTTGGGGCATTGCCACCACCTGTCAGCTCCTTTCCGGGACTT
TCGCTTTCCCCCTCCCTATTGCCACGGCGGAACTCATCGCCGCCTGCCTTGCCCGCTGCTGGACAGGGGC
TCGGCTGTTGGGCACTGACAATTCCGTGGTGTTGTCGGGGAAATCATCGTCCTTTCCTTGGCTGCTCGCC
TGTGTTGCCACCTGGATTCTGCGCGGGACGTCCTTCTGCTACGTCCCTTCGGCCCTCAATCCAGCGGACC
TTCCTTCCCGCGGCCTGCTGCCGGCTCTGCGGCCTCTTCCGCGTCTTCGCCTTCGCCCTCAGACGAGTCG
GATCTCCCTTTGGGCCGCCTCCCCGCGTCGACTTTAAGACCAATGACTTACAAGGCAGCTGTAGATCTTA
GCCACTTTTTAAAAGAAAAGGGGGGACTGGAAGGGCTAATTCACTCCCAACGAAGACAAGATCTGCTTTT
TGCTTGTACTGGGTCTCTCTGGTTAGACCAGATCTGAGCCTGGGAGCTCTCTGGCTAACTAGGGAACCCA
CTGCTTAAGCCTCAATAAAGCTTGCCTTGAGTGCTTCAAGTAGTGTGTGCCCGTCTGTTGTGTGACTCTG
GTAACTAGAGATCCCTCAGACCCTTTTAGTCAGTGTGGAAAATCTCTAGCAGTACGTATAGTAGTTCATG
TCATCTTATTATTCAGTATTTATAACTTGCAAAGAAATGAATATCAGAGAGTGAGAGGAACTTGTTTATT
GCAGCTTATAATGGTTACAAATAAAGCAATAGCATCACAAATTTCACAAATAAAGCATTTTTTTCACTGC
ATTCTAGTTGTGGTTTGTCCAAACTCATCAATGTATCTTATCATGTCTGGCTCTAGCTATCCCGCCCCTA
ACTCCGCCCATCCCGCCCCTAACTCCGCCCAGTTCCGCCCATTCTCCGCCCCATGGCTGACTAATTTTTT
TTATTTATGCAGAGGCCGAGGCCGCCTCGGCCTCTGAGCTATTCCAGAAGTAGTGAGGAGGCTTTTTTGG
AGGCCTAGGGACGTACCCAATTCGCCCTATAGTGAGTCGTATTACGCGCGCTCACTGGCCGTCGTTTTAC
AACGTCGTGACTGGGAAAACCCTGGCGTTACCCAACTTAATCGCCTTGCAGCACATCCCCCTTTCGCCAG
CTGGCGTAATAGCGAAGAGGCCCGCACCGATCGCCCTTCCCAACAGTTGCGCAGCCTGAATGGCGAATGG
G
[124 nt withheld, positions 7352-7475]
C
[91 nt withheld, positions 7477-7567]
A
[49 nt withheld, positions 7569-7617]
CCTTTGACGTTGGAGTCCACGTTCTTT
[37 nt withheld, positions 7645-7681]
ACCCTATCTCGGTCTATTCTTTTGATTTATAAGGGATTTTGCCGATTTCGGCCTATTGGTTAAAAAATGA
GCTGATTTAACAAAAATTTAACGCGAATTTTAACAAAATATTAACGCTTACAATTTAGGTGGCACTTTTC
GGGGAAATGTGCGCGGAACCCCTATTTGTTTATTTTTCTAAATACATTCAAATATGTATCCGCTCATGAG
ACAATAACCCTGATAAATGCTTCAATAATATTGAAAAAGGAAGAGTATGAGTATTCAACATTTCCGTGTC
GCCCTTATTCCCTTTTTTGCGGCATTTTGCCTTCCTGTTTTTGCTCACCCAGAAACGCTGGTGAAAGTAA
AAGATGCTGAAGATCAGTTGGGTGCACGAGTGGGTTACATCGAACTGGATCTCAACAGCGGTAAGATCCT
TGAGAGTTTTCGCCCCGAAGAACGTTTTCCAATGATGAGCACTTTTAAAGTTCTGCTATGTGGCGCGGTA
TTATCCCGTATTGACGCCGGGCAAGAGCAACTCGGTCGCCGCATACACTATTCTCAGAATGACTTGGTTG
AGTACTCACCAGTCACAGAAAAGCATCTTACGGATGGCATGACAGTAAGAGAATTATGCAGTGCTGCCAT
AACCATGAGTGATAACACTGCGGCCAACTTACTTCTGACAACGATCGGAGGACCGAAGGAGCTAACCGCT
TTTTTGCACAACATGGGGGATCATGTAACTCGCCTTGATCGTTGGGAACCGGAGCTGAATGAAGCCATAC
CAAACGACGAGCGTGACACCACGATGCCTGTAGCAATGGCAACAACGTTGCGCAAACTATTAACTGGCGA
ACTACTTACTCTAGCTTCCCGGCAACAATTAATAGACTGGATGGAGGCGGATAAAGTTGCAGGACCACTT
CTGCGCTCGGCCCTTCCGGCTGGCTGGTTTATTGCTGATAAATCTGGAGCCGGTGAGCGTGGGTCTCGCG
GTATCATTGCAGCACTGGGGCCAGATGGTAAGCCCTCCCGTATCGTAGTTATCTACACGACGGGGAGTCA
GGCAACTATGGATGAACGAAATAGACAGATCGCTGAGATAGGTGCCTCACTGATTAAGCATTGGTAACTG
TCAGACCAAGTTTACTCATATATACTTTAGATTGATTTAAAACTTCATTTTTAATTTAAAAGGATCTAGG
TGAAGATCCTTTTTGATAATCTCATGACCAAAATCCCTTAACGTGAGTTTTCGTTCCACTGAGCGTCAGA
CCCCGTAGAAAAGATCAAAGGATCTTCTTGAGATCCTTTTTTTCTGCGCGTAATCTGCTGCTTGCAAACA
AAAAAACCACCGCTACCAGCGGTGGTTTGTTTGCCGGATCAAGAGCTACCAACTCTTTTTCCGAAGGTAA
CTGGCTTCAGCAGAGCGCAGATACCAAATACTGTTCTTCTAGTGTAGCCGTAGTTAGGCCACCACTTCAA
GAACTCTGTAGCACCGCCTACATACCTCGCTCTGCTAATCCTGTTACCAGTGGCTGCTGCCAGTGGCGAT
AAGTCGTGTCTTACCGGGTTGGACTCAAGACGATAGTTACCGGATAAGGCGCAGCGGTCGGGCTGAACGG
GGGGTTCGTGCACACAGCCCAGCTTGGAGCGAACGACCTACACCGAACTGAGATACCTACAGCGTGAGCT
ATGAGAAAGCGCCACGCTTCCCGAAGGGAGAAAGGCGGACAGGTATCCGGTAAGCGGCAGGGTCGGAACA
GGAGAGCGCACGAGGGAGCTTCCAGGGGGAAACGCCTGGTATCTTTATAGTCCTGTCGGGTTTCGCCACC
TCTGACTTGAGCGTCGATTTTTGTGATGCTCGTCAGGGGGGCGGAGCCTATGGAAAAACGCCAGCAACGC
GGCCTTTTTACGGTTCCTGGCCTTTTGCTGGCCTTTTGCTCACATGTTCTTTCCTGCGTTATCCCCTGAT
TCTGTGGATAACCGTATTACCGCCTTTGAGTGAGCTGATACCGCTCGCCGCAGCCGAACGACCGAGCGCA
GCGAGTCAGTGAGCGAGGAAGCGGAAGAGCGCCCAATACGCAAACCGCCTCTCCCCGCGCGTTGGCCGAT
TCATTAATGCAGCTGGCACGACAGGTTTCCCGACTGGAAAGCGGGCAGTGAGCGCAACGCAATTAATGTG
AGTTAGCTCACTCATTAGGCACCCCAGGCTTTACACTTTATGCTTCCGGCTCGTATGTTGTGTGGAATTG
TGAGCGGATAACAATTTCACACAGGAAACAGCTATGACCATGATTACGCCAAGCGCGCAATTAACCCTCA
CTAAAGGGAACAAAAGCTGGAGCTGCAAGC
Features (pLannotate 1.2.2; 31 found; start..end, strand, type, name):
      5..231     +  promoter       RSV promoter: Rous sarcoma virus enhancer/promoter
    232..412     +  LTR            5' LTR (truncated): truncated 5' long terminal repeat (LTR) from HIV-1
    459..584     +  misc_feature   HIV-1 Ψ: packaging signal of human immunodeficiency virus type 1
    568..931     +  CDS            HIV-1 gag (fragment): gag protein from human immunodeficiency virus 1; gag
   1077..1310    +  misc_feature   RRE: The Rev response element (RRE) of HIV-1 allows for Rev-dependent mRNA export from the nucleus to the cytoplasm.
   1687..1713    +  CDS            Rev (fragment): human immunodeficiency virus 1 (HIV-1) Rev protein; rev; enhances nuclear export of unspliced and incompletely spliced viral mRNAs
   1720..1743    +  promoter       SV40 promoter (fragment): SV40 early promoter
   1744..1815    +  promoter       SV40 promoter (fragment): SV40 enhancer and early promoter
   1839..1974    +  rep_origin     SV40 ori: SV40 origin of replication
   2020..2616    +  CDS            PuroR (fragment): puromycin N-acetyltransferase; pac from Streptomyces; confers resistance to puromycin
   2665..2782    +  misc_feature   cPPT/CTS: central polypurine tract and central termination sequence of HIV-1
   2847..2913    +  CDS            small t antigen (fragment): SV40 (simian virus 40) small t antigen
   2920..4098    +  promoter       EF-1α promoter: strong constitutive promoter for human elongation factor EF-1α
   4115..5767    +  CDS            RELA: TF65_HUMAN - Also known as NFKB3. Experimental evidence at protein level: Swiss-Prot protein existence level 1. NF-kappa-B is a pleiotropic transcription factor present in almost all cell types and is the endpoint of a series of signal transduction events that are initiated by a vast array of stimuli related to many biological processes such as inflammation, immunity, differentiation, cell growth, tumorigenesis and apoptosis. NF-kappa-B is a homo- or heterodimeric complex formed by the Rel-like domain- containing proteins RELA/p65, RELB, NFKB1/p105, NFKB1/p50, REL and NFKB2/p52. The heterodime
   5783..5836    +  promoter       U6 promoter (fragment): RNA polymerase III promoter for human U6 snRNA
   5878..6466    +  misc_feature   WPRE: woodchuck hepatitis virus posttranscriptional regulatory element
   6517..6536    +  misc_feature   cPPT/CTS (fragment): central polypurine tract and central termination sequence of HIV-1
   6538..6771    +  LTR            3' LTR (ΔU3): self-inactivating 3' long terminal repeat (LTR) from HIV-1
   6849..6970    +  polyA_signal   SV40 poly(A) signal: SV40 polyadenylation signal
   7010..7145    +  rep_origin     SV40 ori: SV40 origin of replication
   7166..7184    -  promoter       T7 promoter: promoter for bacteriophage T7 RNA polymerase
   7192..7347    +  CDS            lacZα (fragment): LacZα fragment of β-galactosidase; lacZ fragment
   7352..7780    +  rep_origin     f1 ori (sequence partly withheld): f1 bacteriophage origin of replication; arrow indicates direction of (+) strand synthesis
   7833..7937    +  promoter       AmpR promoter: bla
   7938..8798    +  CDS            AmpR: β-lactamase; bla; confers resistance to ampicillin, carbenicillin, and related antibiotics
   8969..9557    +  rep_origin     ori: high-copy-number ColE1/pMB1/pBR322/pUC origin of replication
   9740..9832    +  CDS            lacI (fragment): lac repressor; lacI; The lac repressor binds to the lac operator to inhibit transcription in E. coli. This inhibition can be relieved by adding lactose or isopropyl-β-D-thiogalactopyranoside (IPTG).
   9845..9866    +  protein_bind   CAP binding site: CAP binding activates transcription in the presence of cAMP. E. coli catabolite activator protein
   9881..9911    +  promoter       lac promoter: promoter for the E. coli lac operon
   9919..9935    +  protein_bind   lac operator: The lac repressor binds to the lac operator to inhibit transcription in E. coli. This inhibition can be relieved by adding lactose or isopropyl-β-D-thiogalactopyranoside (IPTG). lac repressor encoded by lacI
   9980..9998    +  promoter       T3 promoter: promoter for bacteriophage T3 RNA polymerase
