[The description below was written by a language model from this plasmid's Addgene catalogue record and pLannotate feature annotations shown in this document.]
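Description:
TFORF0174 is a lentiviral mammalian expression plasmid built on the pLX_TRC317 backbone and designed to overexpress the human RELA (NF-κB p65) transcription factor open reading frame. It belongs to a barcoded transcription factor ORF collection. Each member carries a unique 24-bp barcode, so the transcription factor delivered to a cell can be identified in pooled screens. The feature table does not annotate the barcode. In bacteria the plasmid is maintained through a high-copy ColE1/pUC-type origin and selected with ampicillin via the β-lactamase gene. An f1 origin and remnants of lac, T7 and T3 cloning-vector sequence are also present. The depositor notes that recombination can occur during propagation, as is common for LTR-containing plasmids.

The viral portion has a third-generation, self-inactivating layout. An RSV promoter drives a truncated HIV-1 5' LTR, followed by the Ψ packaging signal with a partial gag sequence, the Rev response element for Rev-dependent nuclear export of the genomic RNA, a cPPT/CTS element, and a ΔU3 3' LTR that disables LTR promoter activity after integration. Two expression units sit between the LTRs. An SV40 early promoter/origin region precedes the puromycin N-acetyltransferase gene, allowing selection of transduced cells. Downstream, the constitutive EF-1α promoter drives the RELA coding sequence, which was synthesized and corresponds to the depositor's cited reference transcript. A WPRE follows the ORF to enhance transcript stability and expression. A short U6 promoter fragment is annotated between the ORF and the WPRE, and the record does not explain its role. An SV40 polyadenylation signal lies beyond the 3' LTR. The construct is used to package lentivirus for stable RELA overexpression, for example in directed differentiation screens.
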