Addgene plasmid #141541: TFORF0174
Purpose: Lentiviral vector for overexpressing the RELA transcription factor ORF with a unique 24-bp barcode. Barcodes facilitate identification of transcription factors in pooled screens.
Depositing lab: Feng Zhang. Depositing organization: Broad Institute. Publication: A transcription factor atlas of directed differentiation. Joung J, Ma S, Tay T, Geiger-Schuller KR, Kirchgatterer PC, Verdine VK, Guo B, Arias-Garcia MA, Allen WE, Singh A, Kuksenko O, Abudayyeh OO, Gootenberg JS, Fu Z, Macrae RK, Buenrostro JD, Regev A, Zhang F. Cell. 2023 Jan 5;186(1):209-229.e26. doi: 10.1016/j.cell.2022.11.026. PubMed 36608654.
Backbone
  Vector backbone: pLX_TRC317
  Backbone manufacturer: Broad Institute Genetic Perturbation Platform
  Backbone size w/o insert (bp): 8264
  Vector type: Mammalian Expression, Lentiviral
  Selectable markers: Puromycin
Growth in bacteria
  Bacterial resistance: Ampicillin, 100 μg/mL
  Growth temperature: 37°C
  Growth strain: NEB Stable
  Copy number: High Copy
Gene/Insert
  Gene/Insert name: RELA
  Species: H. sapiens (human)
  Insert size (bp): 1757
  Entrez Gene: RELA (a.k.a. AIF3BL3, CMCU, NFKB3, p65)
  Promoter: EF1a
  Cloning method: Unknown
  Sequencing primers: 5′ GGGTGGAGACTGAAGTTAGGCCAG; 3′ CACATAGCGTAAAAGGAGCAACATAG
Terms and licenses: Academic/Nonprofit Terms; Industry Terms: Not Available to Industry
Depositor comments: NM_021975,ENST00000406246 . The transcription factor ORF portion of this plasmid was synthesized by Genewiz. Please test multiple small colonies in case of plasmid recombination. To make this collection available in a timely manner, a portion of this collection was not fully sequenced by Addgene. If an Addgene verified full plasmid sequence is not available, please contact us prior to placing an order to request the full sequence.
How to cite: TFORF0174 was a gift from Feng Zhang (Addgene plasmid # 141541 ; http://n2t.net/addgene:141541 ; RRID:Addgene_141541)
