>Addgene plasmid #141541 | TFORF0174 | depositor partial sequence | sequence record 276760 | Insert
ACCGCCACCATGGACGAACTGTTCCCCCTCATCTTCCCGGCAGAGCCAGCCCAGGCCTCTGGCCCCTATG
TGGAGATCATTGAGCAGCCCAAGCAGCGGGGCATGCGCTTCCGCTACAAGTGCGAGGGGCGCTCCGCGGG
CAGCATCCCAGGCGAGAGGAGCACAGATACCACCAAGACCCACCCCACCATCAAGATCAATGGCTACACA
GGACCAGGGACAGTGCGCATCTCCCTGGTCACCAAGGACCCTCCTCACCGGCCTCACCCCCACGAGCTTG
TAGGAAAGGACTGCCGGGATGGCTTCTATGAGGCTGAGCTCTGCCCGGACCGCTGCATCCACAGTTTCCA
GAACCTGGGAATCCAGTGTGTGAAGAAGCGGGACCTGGAGCAGGCTATCAGTCAGCGCATCCAGACCAAC
AACAACCCCTTCCAAGTTCCTATAGAAGAGCAGCGTGGGGACTACGACCTGAATGCTGTGCGGCTCTGCT
TCCAGGTGACAGTGCGGGACCCATCAGGCAGGCCCCTCCGCCTGCCGCCTGTCCTTTCTCATCCCATCTT
TGACAATCGTGCCCCCAACACTGCCGAGCTCAAGATCTGCCGAGTGAACCGAAACTCTGGCAGCTGCCTC
GGTGGGGATGAGATCTTCCTACTGTGTGACAAGGTGCAGAAAGAGGACATTGAGGTGTATTTCACGGGAC
CAGGCTGGGAGGCCCGAGGCTCCTTTTCGCAAGCTGATGTGCACCGACAAGTGGCCATTGTGTTCCGGAC
CCCTCCCTACGCAGACCCCAGCCTGCAGGCTCCTGTGCGTGTCTCCATGCAGCTGCGGCGGCCTTCCGAC
CGGGAGCTCAGTGAGCCCATGGAATTCCAGTACCTGCCAGATACAGACGATCGTCACCGGATTGAGGAGA
AACGTAAAAGGACATATGAGACCTTCAAGAGCATCATGAAGAAGAGTCCTTTCAGCGGACCCACCGACCC
CCGGCCTCCACCTCGACGCATTGCTGTGCCTTCCCGCAGCTCAGCTTCTGTCCCCAAGCCAGCACCCCAG
CCCTATCCCTTTACGTCATCCCTGAGCACCATCAACTATGATGAGTTTCCCACCATGGTGTTTCCTTCTG
GGCAGATCAGCCAGGCCTCGGCCTTGGCCCCGGCCCCTCCCCAAGTCCTGCCCCAGGCTCCAGCCCCTGC
CCCTGCTCCAGCCATGGTATCAGCTCTGGCCCAGGCCCCAGCCCCTGTCCCAGTCCTAGCCCCAGGCCCT
CCTCAGGCTGTGGCCCCACCTGCCCCCAAGCCCACCCAGGCTGGGGAAGGAACGCTGTCAGAGGCCCTGC
TGCAGCTGCAGTTTGATGATGAAGACCTGGGGGCCTTGCTTGGCAACAGCACAGACCCAGCTGTGTTCAC
AGACCTGGCATCCGTCGACAACTCCGAGTTTCAGCAGCTGCTGAACCAGGGCATACCTGTGGCCCCCCAC
ACAACTGAGCCCATGCTGATGGAGTACCCTGAGGCTATAACTCGCCTAGTGACAGGGGCCCAGAGGCCCC
CCGACCCAGCTCCTGCTCCACTGGGGGCCCCGGGGCTCCCCAATGGCCTCCTTTCAGGAGATGAAGACTT
CTCCTCCATTGCGGACATGGACTTCTCAGCCCTGCTGAGTCAGATCAGCTCCTAGTAATGAACTAGTCCG
TAACTTGAAAGTATTTCGATTTCTTGGCTTTATATATCTTGTGGAAAGGACGAACTTACCGCTTAGGGAC
GTATGTA
