>Addgene plasmid #141541 | TFORF0174 | depositor partial sequence | sequence record 276761 | Barcode
ACTTACCGCTTAGGGACGTATGTA
