>Addgene plasmid #141541 | TFORF0174 | addgene partial sequence | sequence record 319851 | WPRE-R 5'-CATAGCGTAAAAGGAGCAACA-3'
ATTTTGTAATCCAGAGGTTGATTGTCGACTTAACGCGTTACATACGTCCCTAAGCGGTAAGTTCGTCCTT
TCCACAAGATATATAAAGCCAAGAAATCGAAATACTTTCAAGTTACGGACTAGTTCATTACTAGGAGCTG
ATCTGACTCAGCAGGGCTGAGAAGTCCATGTCCGCAATGGAGGAGAAGTCTTCATCTCCTGAAAGGAGGC
CATTGGGGAGCCCCGGGGCCCCCAGTGGAGCAGGAGCTGGGTCGGGGGGCCTCTGGGCCCCTGTCACTAG
GCGAGTTATAGCCTCAGGGTACTCCATCAGCATGGGCTCAGTTGTGTGGGGGGCCACAGGTATGCCCTGG
TTCAGCAGCTGCTGAAACTCGGAGTTGTCGACGGATGCCAGGTCTGTGAACACAGCTGGGTCTGTGCTGT
TGCCAAGCAAGGCCCCCAGGTCTTCATCATCAAACTGCAGCTGCAGCAGGGCCTCTGACAGCGTTCCTTC
CCCAGCCTGGGTGGGCTTGGGGGCAGGTGGGGCCACAGCCTGAGGAGGGCCTGGGGCTAGGACTGGGACA
GGGGCTGGGGCCTGGGCCAGAGCTGATACCATGGCTGGAGCAGGGGCAGGGGCTGGAGCCTGGGGCAGGA
CTTGGGGAGGGGCCGGGGCCAAGGC
